LOCUS       Exported 5139 bp ds-DNA circular SYN 13-MAY-2021
DEFINITION  Gateway Donor vector containing CTNNB1,part of the Target
            Accelerator Plasmid Collection..
ACCESSION   .
VERSION     .
KEYWORDS    pDONR223_CTNNB1_p.R535Q
SOURCE      synthetic DNA construct
  ORGANISM  synthetic DNA construct
REFERENCE   1 (bases 1 to 5139)
  AUTHORS   Kim E, Ilic N, Shrestha Y, Zou L, Kamburov A, Zhu C, Yang X, Lubonja
            R, Tran N, Nguyen C, Lawrence MS, Piccioni F, Bagul M, Doench JG,
            Chouinard CR, Wu X, Hogstrom L, Natoli T, Tamayo P, Horn H, Corsello
            SM, Lage K, Root DE, Subramanian A, Golub TR, Getz G, Boehm JS, Hahn
            WC
  TITLE     Systematic Functional Interrogation of Rare Cancer Variants
            Identifies Oncogenic Alleles.
  JOURNAL   Cancer Discov. 2016 Jul;6(7):714-26. doi:
            10.1158/2159-8290.CD-16-0160. Epub 2016 May 4.
  PUBMED    27147599
REFERENCE   2 (bases 1 to 5139)
  AUTHORS   .
  TITLE     Direct Submission
  JOURNAL   Exported May 13, 2021 from SnapGene Server 1.1.58
            http://www.snapgene.com
FEATURES             Location/Qualifiers
     source          1..5139
                     /organism="synthetic DNA construct"
                     /mol_type="other DNA"
     rep_origin      21..609
                     /direction=RIGHT
                     /label=ori
                     /note="high-copy-number ColE1/pMB1/pBR322/pUC origin of
                     replication"
     primer_bind     510..529
                     /label=pBR322ori-F
                     /note="pBR322 origin, forward primer"
     primer_bind     763..780
                     /label=L4440
                     /note="L4440 vector, forward primer"
     terminator      939..966
                     /label=rrnB T2 terminator
                     /note="transcription terminator T2 from the E. coli rrnB
                     gene"
     terminator      1058..1144
                     /gene="Escherichia coli rrnB"
                     /label=rrnB T1 terminator
                     /note="transcription terminator T1 from the E. coli rrnB
                     gene"
     primer_bind     1193..1215
                     /label=M13/pUC Forward
                     /note="In lacZ gene"
     primer_bind     1207..1224
                     /label=M13 Forward
                     /note="In lacZ gene. Also called M13-F20 or M13 (-21)
                     Forward"
     primer_bind     1208..1224
                     /label=M13 fwd
                     /note="common sequencing primer, one of multiple similar
                     variants"
     protein_bind    1240..1339
                     /gene="mutant version of attL"
                     /label=attL1
                     /bound_moiety="LR Clonase(TM)"
                     /note="recombination site for the Gateway(R) LR reaction"
     CDS             1342..3684
                     /codon_start=1
                     /gene="Homo sapiens CTNNB1"
                     /product="human cadherin-associated protein that also plays
                     a role in the canonical Wnt signaling pathway"
                     /label=-beta-catenin
                     /note="also known as catenin beta-1"
                     /translation="MATQADLMELDMAMEPDRKAAVSHWQQQSYLDSGIHSGATTTAPS
                     LSGKGNPEEEDVDTSQVLYEWEQGFSQSFTQEQVADIDGQYAMTRAQRVRAAMFPETLD
                     EGMQIPSTQFDAAHPTNVQRLAEPSQMLKHAVVNLINYQDDAELATRAIPELTKLLNDE
                     DQVVVNKAAVMVHQLSKKEASRHAIMRSPQMVSAIVRTMQNTNDVETARCTAGTLHNLS
                     HHREGLLAIFKSGGIPALVKMLGSPVDSVLFYAITTLHNLLLHQEGAKMAVRLAGGLQK
                     MVALLNKTNVKFLAITTDCLQILAYGNQESKLIILASGGPQALVNIMRTYTYEKLLWTT
                     SRVLKVLSVCSSNKPAIVEAGGMQALGLHLTDPSQRLVQNCLWTLRNLSDAATKQEGME
                     GLLGTLVQLLGSDDINVVTCAAGILSNLTCNNYKNKMMVCQVGGIEALVRTVLRAGDRE
                     DITEPAICALRHLTSRHQEAEMAQNAVRLHYGLPVVVKLLHPPSHWPLIKATVGLIRNL
                     ALCPANHAPLREQGAIPQLVQLLVRAHQDTQRRTSMGGTQQQFVEGVRMEEIVEGCTGA
                     LHILARDVHNRIVIRGLNTIPLFVQLLYSPIENIQRVAAGVLCELAQDKEAAEAIEAEG
                     ATAPLTELLHSRNEGVATYAAAVLFRMSEDKPQDYKKRLSVELTSSLFRTEPMAWNETA
                     DLGLDIGAQGEPLGYRQDDPSYRSFHSGGYGQDALGMDPMMEHEMGGHHPGADYPVDGL
                     PDLGHAQDLMDGLPPGDSNQLAWFDTDL"
     protein_bind    complement(3689..3788)
                     /gene="mutant version of attL"
                     /label=attL2
                     /bound_moiety="LR Clonase(TM)"
                     /note="recombination site for the Gateway(R) LR reaction"
     primer_bind     complement(3805..3824)
                     /label=T7
                     /note="T7 promoter, forward primer"
     promoter        complement(3806..3824)
                     /label=T7 promoter
                     /note="promoter for bacteriophage T7 RNA polymerase"
     primer_bind     complement(3829..3845)
                     /label=M13 rev
                     /note="common sequencing primer, one of multiple similar
                     variants"
     primer_bind     complement(3829..3845)
                     /label=M13 Reverse
                     /note="In lacZ gene. Also called M13-rev"
     CDS             4276..5067
                     /codon_start=1
                     /gene="aadA"
                     /product="aminoglycoside adenylyltransferase (Murphy,
                     1985)"
                     /label=SmR
                     /note="confers resistance to spectinomycin and
                     streptomycin"
                     /translation="MREAVIAEVSTQLSEVVGVIERHLEPTLLAVHLYGSAVDGGLKPH
                     SDIDLLVTVTVRLDETTRRALINDLLETSASPGESEILRAVEVTIVVHDDIIPWRYPAK
                     RELQFGEWQRNDILAGIFEPATIDIDLAILLTKAREHSVALVGPAAEELFDPVPEQDLF
                     EALNETLTLWNSPPDWAGDERNVVLTLSRIWYSAVTGKIAPKDVAADWAMERLPAQYQP
                     VILEARQAYLGQEEDRLASRADQLEEFVHYVKGEITKVVGK"
ORIGIN
        1 gaaaagatca aaggatcttc ttgagatcct ttttttctgc gcgtaatctg ctgcttgcaa
       61 acaaaaaaac caccgctacc agcggtggtt tgtttgccgg atcaagagct accaactctt
      121 tttccgaagg taactggctt cagcagagcg cagataccaa atactgttct tctagtgtag
      181 ccgtagttag gccaccactt caagaactct gtagcaccgc ctacatacct cgctctgcta
      241 atcctgttac cagtggctgc tgccagtggc gataagtcgt gtcttaccgg gttggactca
      301 agacgatagt taccggataa ggcgcagcgg tcgggctgaa cggggggttc gtgcacacag
      361 cccagcttgg agcgaacgac ctacaccgaa ctgagatacc tacagcgtga gctatgagaa
      421 agcgccacgc ttcccgaagg gagaaaggcg gacaggtatc cggtaagcgg cagggtcgga
      481 acaggagagc gcacgaggga gcttccaggg ggaaacgcct ggtatcttta tagtcctgtc
      541 gggtttcgcc acctctgact tgagcgtcga tttttgtgat gctcgtcagg ggggcggagc
      601 ctatggaaaa acgccagcaa cgcggccttt ttacggttcc tggccttttg ctggcctttt
      661 gctcacatgt tctttcctgc gttatcccct gattctgtgg ataaccgtat taccgccttt
      721 gagtgagctg ataccgctcg ccgcagccga acgaccgagc gcagcgagtc agtgagcgag
      781 gaagcggaag agcgcccaat acgcaaaccg cctctccccg cgcgttggcc gattcattaa
      841 tgcagctggc acgacaggtt tcccgactgg aaagcgggca gtgagcgcaa cgcaattaat
      901 acgcgtaccg ctagccagga agagtttgta gaaacgcaaa aaggccatcc gtcaggatgg
      961 ccttctgctt agtttgatgc ctggcagttt atggcgggcg tcctgcccgc caccctccgg
     1021 gccgttgctt cacaacgttc aaatccgctc ccggcggatt tgtcctactc aggagagcgt
     1081 tcaccgacaa acaacagata aaacgaaagg cccagtcttc cgactgagcc tttcgtttta
     1141 tttgatgcct ggcagttccc tactctcgcg ttaacgctag catggatgtt ttcccagtca
     1201 cgacgttgta aaacgacggc cagtcttaag ctcgggcccc aaataatgat tttattttga
     1261 ctgatagtga cctgttcgtt gcaacaaatt gatgagcaat gcttttttat aatgccaact
     1321 ttgtacaaaa aagttggcac catggctact caagctgatt tgatggagtt ggacatggcc
     1381 atggaaccag acagaaaagc ggctgttagt cactggcagc aacagtctta cctggactct
     1441 ggaatccatt ctggtgccac taccacagct ccttctctga gtggtaaagg caatcctgag
     1501 gaagaggatg tggatacctc ccaagtcctg tatgagtggg aacagggatt ttctcagtcc
     1561 ttcactcaag aacaagtagc tgatattgat ggacagtatg caatgactcg agctcagagg
     1621 gtacgagctg ctatgttccc tgagacatta gatgagggca tgcagatccc atctacacag
     1681 tttgatgctg ctcatcccac taatgtccag cgtttggctg aaccatcaca gatgctgaaa
     1741 catgcagttg taaacttgat taactatcaa gatgatgcag aacttgccac acgtgcaatc
     1801 cctgaactga caaaactgct aaatgacgag gaccaggtgg tggttaataa ggctgcagtt
     1861 atggtccatc agctttctaa aaaggaagct tccagacacg ctatcatgcg ttctcctcag
     1921 atggtgtctg ctattgtacg taccatgcag aatacaaatg atgtagaaac agctcgttgt
     1981 accgctggga ccttgcataa cctttcccat catcgtgagg gcttactggc catctttaag
     2041 tctggaggca ttcctgccct ggtgaaaatg cttggttcac cagtggattc tgtgttgttt
     2101 tatgccatta caactctcca caacctttta ttacatcaag aaggagctaa aatggcagtg
     2161 cgtttagctg gtgggctgca gaaaatggtt gccttgctca acaaaacaaa tgttaaattc
     2221 ttggctatta cgacagactg ccttcaaatt ttagcttatg gcaaccaaga aagcaagctc
     2281 atcatactgg ctagtggtgg accccaagct ttagtaaata taatgaggac ctatacttac
     2341 gaaaaactac tgtggaccac aagcagagtg ctgaaggtgc tatctgtctg ctctagtaat
     2401 aagccggcta ttgtagaagc tggtggaatg caagctttag gacttcacct gacagatcca
     2461 agtcaacgtc ttgttcagaa ctgtctttgg actctcagga atctttcaga tgctgcaact
     2521 aaacaggaag ggatggaagg tctccttggg actcttgttc agcttctggg ttcagatgat
     2581 ataaatgtgg tcacctgtgc agctggaatt ctttctaacc tcacttgcaa taattataag
     2641 aacaagatga tggtctgcca agtgggtggt atagaggctc ttgtgcgtac tgtccttcgg
     2701 gctggtgaca gggaagacat cactgagcct gccatctgtg ctcttcgtca tctgaccagc
     2761 cgacaccaag aagcagagat ggcccagaat gcagttcgcc ttcactatgg actaccagtt
     2821 gtggttaagc tcttacaccc accatcccac tggcctctga taaaggctac tgttggattg
     2881 attcgaaatc ttgccctttg tcccgcaaat catgcacctt tgcgtgagca gggtgccatt
     2941 ccacaactag ttcagttgct tgttcgtgca catcaggata cccagcgccg tacgtccatg
     3001 ggtgggacac agcagcaatt tgtggagggg gtccgcatgg aagaaatagt tgaaggttgt
     3061 accggagccc ttcacatcct agctcgggat gttcacaacc gaattgttat cagaggacta
     3121 aataccattc cattgtttgt gcagctgctt tattctccca ttgaaaacat ccaaagagta
     3181 gctgcagggg tcctctgtga acttgctcag gacaaggaag ctgcagaagc tattgaagct
     3241 gagggagcca cagctcctct gacagagtta cttcactcta ggaatgaagg tgtggcgaca
     3301 tatgcagctg ctgttttgtt ccgaatgtct gaggacaagc cacaagatta caagaaacgg
     3361 ctttcagttg agctgaccag ctctctcttc agaacagagc caatggcttg gaatgagact
     3421 gctgatcttg gacttgatat tggtgcccag ggagaacccc ttggatatcg ccaggatgat
     3481 cctagctatc gttcttttca ctctggtgga tatggccagg atgccttggg tatggacccc
     3541 atgatggaac atgagatggg tggccaccac cctggtgctg actatccagt tgatgggctg
     3601 ccagatctgg ggcatgccca ggacctcatg gatgggctgc ctccaggtga cagcaatcag
     3661 ctggcctggt ttgatactga cctgtgattg ccaactttct tgtacaaagt tggcattata
     3721 agaaagcatt gcttatcaat ttgttgcaac gaacaggtca ctatcagtca aaataaaatc
     3781 attatttgcc atccagctga tatcccctat agtgagtcgt attacatggt catagctgtt
     3841 tcctggcagc tctggcccgt gtctcaaaat ctctgatgtt acattgcaca agataaaaat
     3901 atatcatcat gcctcctcta gaccagccag gacagaaatg cctcgacttc gctgctaccc
     3961 aaggttgccg ggtgacgcac accgtggaaa cggatgaagg cacgaaccca gtggacataa
     4021 gcctgttcgg ttcgtaagct gtaatgcaag tagcgtatgc gctcacgcaa ctggtccaga
     4081 accttgaccg aacgcagcgg tggtaacggc gcagtggcgg ttttcatggc ttgttatgac
     4141 tgtttttttg gggtacagtc tatgcctcgg gcatccaagc agcaagcgcg ttacgccgtg
     4201 ggtcgatgtt tgatgttatg gagcagcaac gatgttacgc agcagggcag tcgccctaaa
     4261 acaaagttaa acattatgag ggaagcggtg atcgccgaag tatcgactca actatcagag
     4321 gtagttggcg tcatcgagcg ccatctcgaa ccgacgttgc tggccgtaca tttgtacggc
     4381 tccgcagtgg atggcggcct gaagccacac agtgatattg atttgctggt tacggtgacc
     4441 gtaaggcttg atgaaacaac gcggcgagct ttgatcaacg accttttgga aacttcggct
     4501 tcccctggag agagcgagat tctccgcgct gtagaagtca ccattgttgt gcacgacgac
     4561 atcattccgt ggcgttatcc agctaagcgc gaactgcaat ttggagaatg gcagcgcaat
     4621 gacattcttg caggtatctt cgagccagcc acgatcgaca ttgatctggc tatcttgctg
     4681 acaaaagcaa gagaacatag cgttgccttg gtaggtccag cggcggagga actctttgat
     4741 ccggttcctg aacaggatct atttgaggcg ctaaatgaaa ccttaacgct atggaactcg
     4801 ccgcccgact gggctggcga tgagcgaaat gtagtgctta cgttgtcccg catttggtac
     4861 agcgcagtaa ccggcaaaat cgcgccgaag gatgtcgctg ccgactgggc aatggagcgc
     4921 ctgccggccc agtatcagcc cgtcatactt gaagctagac aggcttatct tggacaagaa
     4981 gaagatcgct tggcctcgcg cgcagatcag ttggaagaat ttgtccacta cgtgaaaggc
     5041 gagatcacca aggtagtcgg caaataaccc tcgagccacc catgaccaaa atcccttaac
     5101 gtgagttacg cgtcgttcca ctgagcgtca gaccccgta
//
