[The description below was written by a language model from this plasmid's Addgene catalogue record and the feature table of its GenBank file.]
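Description:
pDONR223_CTNNB1_p.R535Q is a Gateway entry clone built on the Invitrogen pDONR223 backbone, carrying the human CTNNB1 open reading frame (beta-catenin, the cadherin-associated protein that also acts in canonical Wnt signalling) with the missense substitution R535Q. The 5,139 bp circular plasmid is maintained in E. coli through a high-copy ColE1/pUC-type origin. Selection is with spectinomycin, through the aadA aminoglycoside adenylyltransferase gene, which also confers streptomycin resistance.

The coding sequence sits between attL1 and attL2, the recombination sites used by LR Clonase, so the insert can be transferred directionally into any attR-containing destination vector. The clone is in the "closed" configuration: a stop codon immediately follows the insert, so the protein is produced with its native C-terminus and cannot be read through into a C-terminal tag supplied by a destination vector. No promoter drives the ORF in this plasmid, so it is a shuttle and storage clone rather than an expression construct. The only annotated promoter is a T7 promoter downstream of attL2 that points back toward the cassette in antisense orientation. The rrnB T1 and T2 terminators lie upstream of attL1 and shield the insert from read-through transcription from the backbone. M13 forward and reverse primer sites flank the att sites for sequence verification.

The plasmid belongs to the Target Accelerator Plasmid Collection, a set of wild-type and variant alleles assembled for systematic functional testing of rare cancer-associated mutations. Its expected use is LR transfer of the R535Q allele into expression vectors so its activity can be compared with other CTNNB1 alleles.
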