Addgene plasmid #81713: pDONR223_CTNNB1_p.R535Q
Purpose: Gateway Donor vector containing CTNNB1,part of the Target Accelerator Plasmid Collection.
Depositing lab: Jesse Boehm & William Hahn & David Root. Depositing organization: Broad Institute. Publication: Systematic Functional Interrogation of Rare Cancer Variants Identifies Oncogenic Alleles. Kim E, Ilic N, Shrestha Y, Zou L, Kamburov A, Zhu C, Yang X, Lubonja R, Tran N, Nguyen C, Lawrence MS, Piccioni F, Bagul M, Doench JG, Chouinard CR, Wu X, Hogstrom L, Natoli T, Tamayo P, Horn H, Corsello SM, Lage K, Root DE, Subramanian A, Golub TR, Getz G, Boehm JS, Hahn WC. Cancer Discov. 2016 Jul;6(7):714-26. doi: 10.1158/2159-8290.CD-16-0160. Epub 2016 May 4. PubMed 27147599.
Backbone
  Vector backbone: pDONR223
  Backbone manufacturer: Invitrogen
  Backbone size w/o insert (bp): 2790
  Vector type: Gateway Entry vector
Growth in bacteria
  Bacterial resistance: Spectinomycin, 50 μg/mL
  Growth temperature: 37°C
  Growth strain: DH5alpha
  Copy number: High Copy
Gene/Insert
  Gene/Insert name: CTNNB1 (alt name: NM_001904.3)
  Species: H. sapiens (human)
  Mutation: R535Q
  Entrez Gene: CTNNB1 (a.k.a. CTNNB, EVR7, MRD19, NEDSDV, armadillo)
  Promoter: None
  Cloning method: Gateway Cloning
  Sequencing primers: 5′ M13pUC-fwd; 3′ M13-Rev
Terms and licenses: Academic/Nonprofit Terms; Industry Terms: Not Available to Industry
Depositor comments: Closed state: stop codon immediately follows insert
How to cite: pDONR223_CTNNB1_p.R535Q was a gift from Jesse Boehm & William Hahn & David Root (Addgene plasmid # 81713 ; http://n2t.net/addgene:81713 ; RRID:Addgene_81713)
